Addgene plasmid #223438: macroH2A1.2-F192V-GFP (pc5115)
Purpose: Mutation phenylalanine 192 to valine (F192V) in macroH2A1.2-GFP
Depositing lab: Cristina Cardoso. Depositing organization: Technische Universitaet Darmstadt. Publication: Histone variant macroH2A1 regulates synchronous firing of replication origins in the inactive X chromosome. Arroyo M, Casas-Delucchi CS, Pabba MK, Prorok P, Pradhan SK, Rausch C, Lehmkuhl A, Maiser A, Buschbeck M, Pasque V, Bernstein E, Luck K, Cardoso MC. Nucleic Acids Res. 2024 Aug 27:gkae734. doi: 10.1093/nar/gkae734. PubMed 39189450.
Backbone
  Vector backbone: macroH2A.2-GFP(pc 2189)
  Backbone manufacturer: Addgene #223708
  Backbone size w/o insert (bp): 4733
  Total vector size (bp): 5843
  Vector type: Mammalian Expression
  Selectable markers: Neomycin (select with G418)
Growth in bacteria
  Bacterial resistance: Kanamycin, 50 μg/mL
  Growth temperature: 37°C
  Growth strain: DH5alpha
  Copy number: Unknown
Gene/Insert
  Gene/Insert name: macroH2A1.2-F192V (alt name: macroH2A1)
  Species: R. norvegicus (rat)
  Insert size (bp): 1113
  Mutation: Mutation of phenylalanine 192 to valine (F192V)
  Entrez Gene: Macroh2a1 (a.k.a. H2A.y, H2A/y, H2afy, mH2A1)
  Promoter: CMV
  Tag / fusion protein: GFP (C terminal on backbone)
  Cloning method: Ligation Independent Cloning
  Sequencing primers: 5′ CGCAAATGGGCGGTAGGCGTG; 3′ GGTGCAGATGAACTTCAG
Resource information
  A portion of this plasmid was derived from a plasmid made by: Provided by Emily Bernstein Department of Oncological Sciences & Dermatology, Mount Sinai School of Medicine, One Gustave L. Levy Place, Box 1130, New York, NY 10029
Terms and licenses: Academic/Nonprofit Terms; Industry Terms: Not Available to Industry
How to cite: macroH2A1.2-F192V-GFP (pc5115) was a gift from Cristina Cardoso (Addgene plasmid # 223438 ; http://n2t.net/addgene:223438 ; RRID:Addgene_223438)
