[The description below was written by a language model from this plasmid's Addgene catalogue record and pLannotate feature annotations shown in this document.]
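Description:
macroH2A1.2-F192V-GFP (pc5115) is a 5.8 kb mammalian expression plasmid encoding a point mutant of the rat histone variant macroH2A1.2 fused to EGFP. It was derived from a parental macroH2A-GFP plasmid from the same laboratory by ligation-independent cloning. The feature layout resembles an EGFP-N-type vector, with the fluorescent protein downstream of the multiple cloning site. The plasmid replicates in E. coli from a high-copy ColE1/pUC-type origin and also carries an f1 phage origin. A single Tn5 aminoglycoside phosphotransferase gene (NeoR/KanR) provides selection in both hosts. A bacterial bla-type promoter drives it for kanamycin resistance, while the SV40 enhancer/early promoter with an HSV TK polyadenylation signal drives it for G418 selection in mammalian cells.

In the expression cassette, the human CMV immediate-early enhancer and promoter drive the 1,113 bp Macroh2a1 coding sequence. This is joined through residual cloning-site sequence to EGFP at the C terminus, and the transcript ends at an SV40 poly(A) signal. The insert carries a substitution of phenylalanine 192 with valine (F192V). The record does not state the functional consequence of this change. Short annotated fragments (SV40 large T antigen, ble, bGH poly(A)) look like backbone remnants or partial annotation matches rather than functional elements.

The construct allows transient or stable expression of the fluorescently tagged mutant so that its localisation and behaviour in cells can be compared with wild-type macroH2A1.2-GFP. The associated study examined how macroH2A1 regulates synchronous firing of replication origins on the inactive X chromosome.
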