Features (pLannotate 1.2.2; 16 found; start..end, strand, type, name):
      1..589     +  rep_origin     ori: high-copy-number ColE1/pMB1/pBR322/pUC origin of replication
    764..1067    +  enhancer       CMV enhancer: human cytomegalovirus immediate early enhancer
   1068..1271    +  promoter       CMV promoter: human cytomegalovirus (CMV) immediate early promoter
   1294..1321    +  misc_feature   MCS (fragment): multiple cloning site
   1322..2434    +  CDS            Macroh2a1: H2AY_RAT - Also known as H2afy From Rattus norvegicus (Rat).
   2434..2478    +  misc_feature   MCS (fragment): multiple cloning site
   2492..3211    +  CDS            EGFP: the original enhanced GFP (Yang et al., 1996) mammalian codon-optimized
   3228..3311    +  CDS            large T antigen (fragment): large T antigen from SV40 (simian virus 40)
   3334..3455    +  polyA_signal   SV40 poly(A) signal: SV40 polyadenylation signal
   3489..3917    -  rep_origin     f1 ori (sequence partly withheld): f1 bacteriophage origin of replication; arrow indicates direction of (+) strand synthesis
   3944..4048    +  promoter       AmpR promoter: bla
   4050..4407    +  promoter       SV40 promoter: SV40 enhancer and early promoter
   4442..5236    +  CDS            NeoR/KanR: aminoglycoside phosphotransferase from Tn5; aph(3')-II (or nptII); confers resistance to neomycin, kanamycin, and G418 (Geneticin®)
   5257..5409    +  CDS            ble (fragment): BLE_KLEPN - Experimental evidence at protein level: Swiss-Prot protein existence level 1. Binding protein with a strong affinity to the bleomycin family of antibiotics. Binds to CL990; an antimitotic-antibiotic compound. From Klebsiella pneumoniae.
   5468..5515    +  polyA_signal   HSV TK poly(A) signal: herpes simplex virus thymidine kinase polyadenylation signal (Cole and Stacy, 1985)
   5606..5622    -  polyA_signal   bGH poly(A) signal (fragment): bovine growth hormone polyadenylation signal
>Addgene plasmid #223438 | macroH2A1.2-F192V-GFP (pc5115) | addgene full sequence | sequence record 447919 | Addgene NGS Result
TTGAGATCCTTTTTTTCTGCGCGTAATCTGCTGCTTGCAAACAAAAAAACCACCGCTACCAGCGGTGGTT
TGTTTGCCGGATCAAGAGCTACCAACTCTTTTTCCGAAGGTAACTGGCTTCAGCAGAGCGCAGATACCAA
ATACTGTTCTTCTAGTGTAGCCGTAGTTAGGCCACCACTTCAAGAACTCTGTAGCACCGCCTACATACCT
CGCTCTGCTAATCCTGTTACCAGTGGCTGCTGCCAGTGGCGATAAGTCGTGTCTTACCGGGTTGGACTCA
AGACGATAGTTACCGGATAAGGCGCAGCGGTCGGGCTGAACGGGGGGTTCGTGCACACAGCCCAGCTTGG
AGCGAACGACCTACACCGAACTGAGATACCTACAGCGTGAGCTATGAGAAAGCGCCACGCTTCCCGAAGG
GAGAAAGGCGGACAGGTATCCGGTAAGCGGCAGGGTCGGAACAGGAGAGCGCACGAGGGAGCTTCCAGGG
GGAAACGCCTGGTATCTTTATAGTCCTGTCGGGTTTCGCCACCTCTGACTTGAGCGTCGATTTTTGTGAT
GCTCGTCAGGGGGGCGGAGCCTATGGAAAAACGCCAGCAACGCGGCCTTTTTACGGTTCCTGGCCTTTTG
CTGGCCTTTTGCTCACATGTTCTTTCCTGCGTTATCCCCTGATTCTGTGGATAACCGTATTACCGCCATG
CATTAGTTATTAATAGTAATCAATTACGGGGTCATTAGTTCATAGCCCATATATGGAGTTCCGCGTTACA
TAACTTACGGTAAATGGCCCGCCTGGCTGACCGCCCAACGACCCCCGCCCATTGACGTCAATAATGACGT
ATGTTCCCATAGTAACGCCAATAGGGACTTTCCATTGACGTCAATGGGTGGAGTATTTACGGTAAACTGC
CCACTTGGCAGTACATCAAGTGTATCATATGCCAAGTACGCCCCCTATTGACGTCAATGACGGTAAATGG
CCCGCCTGGCATTATGCCCAGTACATGACCTTATGGGACTTTCCTACTTGGCAGTACATCTACGTATTAG
TCATCGCTATTACCATGGTGATGCGGTTTTGGCAGTACATCAATGGGCGTGGATAGCGGTTTGACTCACG
GGGATTTCCAAGTCTCCACCCCATTGACGTCAATGGGAGTTTGTTTTGGCACCAAAATCAACGGGACTTT
CCAAAATGTCGTAACAACTCCGCCCCATTGACGCAAATGGGCGGTAGGCGTGTACGGTGGGAGGTCTATA
TAAGCAGAGCTGGTTTAGTGAACCGTCAGATCCGCTAGCGCTACCGGACTCAGATCTCGAGATGTCGAGC
CGTGGTGGGAAGAAGAAATCCACCAAGACCTCCCGGTCAGCCAAGGCCGGGGTCATCTTCCCCGTGGGAC
GGATGCTGCGGTACATCAAGAAAGGCCACCCTAAGTATCGGATCGGAGTGGGGGCGCCTGTGTACATGGC
TGCCGTACTGGAATACCTGACCGCTGAGATCCTGGAGCTGGCCGGCAATGCAGCGAGAGACAACAAGAAG
GGGCGGGTCACGCCGCGGCACATCCTGTTAGCAGTGGCCAATGATGAGGAGCTAAACCAGCTGCTAAAAG
GAGTCACCATAGCCAGTGGGGGCGTGTTGCCGAACATCCATCCTGAGTTGCTAGCGAAGAAACGAGGATC
CAAGGGAAAATTGGAAGCCATCATCACGCCTCCACCAGCCAAAAAGGCCAAGTCTCCATCCCAGAAGAAG
CCAGTGGCTAAGAAAACAGGAGGCAAGAAAGGGGCCCGGAAGTCTAAGAAGCAGGGAGAAGTCAGCAAGG
CAGCCAGCGCAGACAGTACAACGGAGGGCGCGCCTACAGACGGCTTTACTGTCCTCTCTACCAAGAGCCT
CGTGCTCGGCCAGAAGCTGAACCTTATTCACAGTGAAATCAGTAATTTAGCCGGCTTTGAGGTGGAGGCC
ATAATCAATCCTACCAATGCTGACATTGACCTTAAAGATGACCTAGGAAGCACACTGGAGAAGAAAGGTG
GCAAGGAGTTTGTAGAAGCTGTTCTGGAACTTCGGAAAAAGAACGGGCCCTTGGAAGTAGCTGGAGCTGC
TGTTAGTGCAGGCCACGGCCTGCCTGCCAAGTTTGTGATCCACTGTAACAGTCCTGTCTGGGGCGCAGAC
AAATGTGAAGAACTTCTAGAAAAGACGGTGAAAAACTGCCTGGCTCTAGCTGATGACAGAAAGCTGAAGT
CCATCGCCTTCCCGTCTATTGGCAGTGGCAGGAACGGGTTCCCGAAGCAGACAGCCGCCCAACTCATTCT
GAAGGCCATCTCCAGCTACTTTGTGTCCACTATGTCGTCCTCCATCAAAACTGTGTACTTTGTGCTTTTT
GACAGTGAGAGCATAGGCATCTACGTGCAGGAAATGGCCAAACTGGATGCCAACAAGCTTCGAATTCTGC
AGTCGACGGTACCGCGGGCCCGGGATCCACCGGTCGCCACCATGGTGAGCAAGGGCGAGGAGCTGTTCAC
CGGGGTGGTGCCCATCCTGGTCGAGCTGGACGGCGACGTAAACGGCCACAAGTTCAGCGTGTCCGGCGAG
GGCGAGGGCGATGCCACCTACGGCAAGCTGACCCTGAAGTTCATCTGCACCACCGGCAAGCTGCCCGTGC
CCTGGCCCACCCTCGTGACCACCCTGACCTACGGCGTGCAGTGCTTCAGCCGCTACCCCGACCACATGAA
GCAGCACGACTTCTTCAAGTCCGCCATGCCCGAAGGCTACGTCCAGGAGCGCACCATCTTCTTCAAGGAC
GACGGCAACTACAAGACCCGCGCCGAGGTGAAGTTCGAGGGCGACACCCTGGTGAACCGCATCGAGCTGA
AGGGCATCGACTTCAAGGAGGACGGCAACATCCTGGGGCACAAGCTGGAGTACAACTACAACAGCCACAA
CGTCTATATCATGGCCGACAAGCAGAAGAACGGCATCAAGGTGAACTTCAAGATCCGCCACAACATCGAG
GACGGCAGCGTGCAGCTCGCCGACCACTACCAGCAGAACACCCCCATCGGCGACGGCCCCGTGCTGCTGC
CCGACAACCACTACCTGAGCACCCAGTCCGCCCTGAGCAAAGACCCCAACGAGAAGCGCGATCACATGGT
CCTGCTGGAGTTCGTGACCGCCGCCGGGATCACTCTCGGCATGGACGAGCTGTACAAGTAAAGCGGCCGC
GACTCTAGATCATAATCAGCCATACCACATTTGTAGAGGTTTTACTTGCTTTAAAAAACCTCCCACACCT
CCCCCTGAACCTGAAACATAAAATGAATGCAATTGTTGTTGTTAACTTGTTTATTGCAGCTTATAATGGT
TACAAATAAAGCAATAGCATCACAAATTTCACAAATAAAGCATTTTTTTCACTGCATTCTAGTTGTGGTT
TGTCCAAACTCATCAATGTATCTTAAGGCGTAAATTGTAAGCGTTAATATTTTGTTAAAATTCGCGTTAA
ATTTTTGTTAAATCAGCTCATTTTTTAACCAATAGGCCGAAATCGGCAAAATCCCTTATAAATCAAAAGA
ATAGACCGAGATAGGGT
[37 nt withheld, positions 3588-3624]
AAAGAACGTGGACTCCAACGTCAAAGG
[49 nt withheld, positions 3652-3700]
T
[91 nt withheld, positions 3702-3792]
G
[124 nt withheld, positions 3794-3917]
CAGGTGGCACTTTTCGGGGAAATGTGCGCGGAACCCCTATTTGTTTATTTTTCTAAATACATTCAAATAT
GTATCCGCTCATGAGACAATAACCCTGATAAATGCTTCAATAATATTGAAAAAGGAAGAGTCCTGAGGCG
GAAAGAACCAGCTGTGGAATGTGTGTCAGTTAGGGTGTGGAAAGTCCCCAGGCTCCCCAGCAGGCAGAAG
TATGCAAAGCATGCATCTCAATTAGTCAGCAACCAGGTGTGGAAAGTCCCCAGGCTCCCCAGCAGGCAGA
AGTATGCAAAGCATGCATCTCAATTAGTCAGCAACCATAGTCCCGCCCCTAACTCCGCCCATCCCGCCCC
TAACTCCGCCCAGTTCCGCCCATTCTCCGCCCCATGGCTGACTAATTTTTTTTATTTATGCAGAGGCCGA
GGCCGCCTCGGCCTCTGAGCTATTCCAGAAGTAGTGAGGAGGCTTTTTTGGAGGCCTAGGCTTTTGCAAA
GATCGATCAAGAGACAGGATGAGGATCGTTTCGCATGATTGAACAAGATGGATTGCACGCAGGTTCTCCG
GCCGCTTGGGTGGAGAGGCTATTCGGCTATGACTGGGCACAACAGACAATCGGCTGCTCTGATGCCGCCG
TGTTCCGGCTGTCAGCGCAGGGGCGCCCGGTTCTTTTTGTCAAGACCGACCTGTCCGGTGCCCTGAATGA
ACTGCAAGACGAGGCAGCGCGGCTATCGTGGCTGGCCACGACGGGCGTTCCTTGCGCAGCTGTGCTCGAC
GTTGTCACTGAAGCGGGAAGGGACTGGCTGCTATTGGGCGAAGTGCCGGGGCAGGATCTCCTGTCATCTC
ACCTTGCTCCTGCCGAGAAAGTATCCATCATGGCTGATGCAATGCGGCGGCTGCATACGCTTGATCCGGC
TACCTGCCCATTCGACCACCAAGCGAAACATCGCATCGAGCGAGCACGTACTCGGATGGAAGCCGGTCTT
GTCGATCAGGATGATCTGGACGAAGAGCATCAGGGGCTCGCGCCAGCCGAACTGTTCGCCAGGCTCAAGG
CGAGCATGCCCGACGGCGAGGATCTCGTCGTGACCCATGGCGATGCCTGCTTGCCGAATATCATGGTGGA
AAATGGCCGCTTTTCTGGATTCATCGACTGTGGCCGGCTGGGTGTGGCGGACCGCTATCAGGACATAGCG
TTGGCTACCCGTGATATTGCTGAAGAGCTTGGCGGCGAATGGGCTGACCGCTTCCTCGTGCTTTACGGTA
TCGCCGCTCCCGATTCGCAGCGCATCGCCTTCTATCGCCTTCTTGACGAGTTCTTCTGAGCGGGACTCTG
GGGTTCGAAATGACCGACCAAGCGACGCCCAACCTGCCATCACGAGATTTCGATTCCACCGCCGCCTTCT
ATGAAAGGTTGGGCTTCGGAATCGTTTTCCGGGACGCCGGCTGGATGATCCTCCAGCGCGGGGATCTCAT
GCTGGAGTTCTTCGCCCACCCTAGGGGGAGGCTAACTGAAACACGGAAGGAGACAATACCGGAAGGAACC
CGCGCTATGACGGCAATAAAAAGACAGAATAAAACGCACGGTGTTGGGTCGTTTGTTCATAAACGCGGGG
TTCGGTCCCAGGGCTGGCACTCTGTCGATACCCCACCGAGACCCCATTGGGGCCAATACGCCCGCGTTTC
TTCCTTTTCCCCACCCCACCCCCCAAGTTCGGGTGAAGGCCCAGGGCTCGCAGCCAACGTCGGGGCGGCA
GGCCCTGCCATAGCCTCAGGTTACTCATATATACTTTAGATTGATTTAAAACTTCATTTTTAATTTAAAA
GGATCTAGGTGAAGATCCTTTTTGATAATCTCATGACCAAAATCCCTTAACGTGAGTTTTCGTTCCACTG
AGCGTCAGACCCCGTAGAAAAGATCAAAGGATCTTC
